Addgene plasmid #215682: pMS160
Purpose: Guide only plasmid targeting chrI split hygromycinR landing pad
Depositing lab: Patrick Phillips. Depositing organization: University of Oregon. Publication: Expansion of the split hygromycin toolkit for transgene insertion in Caenorhabditis elegans. Moerdyk-Schauwecker MJ, Jahahn EK, Munoz ZI, Robinson KJ, Phillips PC. MicroPubl Biol. 2024 Jan 29;2024:10.17912/micropub.biology.001091. doi: 10.17912/micropub.biology.001091. eCollection 2024. PubMed 38351905.
Backbone
  Vector backbone: pZCS11
  Vector type: Worm Expression, CRISPR
Growth in bacteria
  Bacterial resistance: Ampicillin, 100 μg/mL
  Growth temperature: 37°C
  Growth strain: DH5alpha
  Copy number: High Copy
Gene/Insert
  Gene/Insert name: U6p::GTTTGAGTAGAGCACTCAGG
  gRNA/shRNA sequence: GTTTGAGTAGAGCACTCAGG
  Species: Synthetic
Terms and licenses: Academic/Nonprofit Terms; Industry Terms: Not Available to Industry
How to cite: pMS160 was a gift from Patrick Phillips (Addgene plasmid # 215682 ; http://n2t.net/addgene:215682 ; RRID:Addgene_215682)
