[The description below was written by a language model from this plasmid's Addgene catalogue record and pLannotate feature annotations shown in this document.]
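Description:
pMS160 is a small (about 3.3 kb) guide-only CRISPR plasmid for Caenorhabditis elegans, built on the pZCS11 backbone. It is propagated in E. coli as a high-copy plasmid through a ColE1/pUC-type origin and selected with ampicillin via the β-lactamase gene and its native promoter. The rest of the backbone consists of pUC-style remnants: a lac promoter/operator region with a CAP binding site, fragments of lacI, lacZα and the pUC18/19 multiple cloning site, and partial bom and rop sequences. These are cloning leftovers, interrupted by the insert, and have no stated role in the construct's function.

The payload is a single-guide RNA expression cassette. The C. elegans U6 snRNA promoter from the R07E5.16 gene, a Pol III promoter suited to producing short untranslated RNAs in the worm, drives a synthetic 20-nucleotide spacer. The spacer occupies the short gap between the promoter and the annotated Streptococcus pyogenes Cas9 guide RNA scaffold. The feature table shows no Cas9 coding sequence, worm selection marker or repair template, consistent with the "guide only" designation, so the nuclease and any donor DNA must be supplied separately.

According to the record, the guide targets a split hygromycin-resistance landing pad on chromosome I. In this type of system, the genomic site is understood to carry an incomplete hygromycin resistance gene. Cas9 cleavage directed by the guide promotes integration of a donor that brings in the transgene and restores the marker, allowing correct single-copy insertions to be selected with hygromycin. The plasmid belongs to an expanded split-hygromycin toolkit for targeted transgene insertion in C. elegans.
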