Features (pLannotate 1.2.2; 16 found; start..end, strand, type, name):
      1..105     +  promoter       AmpR promoter: bla
    106..966     +  CDS            AmpR: β-lactamase; bla; confers resistance to ampicillin, carbenicillin, and related antibiotics
   1137..1725    +  rep_origin     ori: high-copy-number ColE1/pMB1/pBR322/pUC origin of replication
   1908..2000    +  CDS            lacI (fragment): lac repressor; lacI; The lac repressor binds to the lac operator to inhibit transcription in E. coli. This inhibition can be relieved by adding lactose or isopropyl-β-D-thiogalactopyranoside (IPTG).
   2013..2034    +  protein_bind   CAP binding site: CAP binding activates transcription in the presence of cAMP. E. coli catabolite activator protein
   2049..2079    +  promoter       lac promoter: promoter for the E. coli lac operon
   2087..2103    +  protein_bind   lac operator: The lac repressor binds to the lac operator to inhibit transcription in E. coli. This inhibition can be relieved by adding lactose or isopropyl-β-D-thiogalactopyranoside (IPTG). lac repressor encoded by lacI
   2140..2176    -  misc_feature   MCS (fragment): pUC18/19 multiple cloning site
   2194..2235    +  CDS            lacZα (fragment): LacZα fragment of β-galactosidase; lacZ fragment
   2235..2584    +  promoter       CeU6 promoter: promoter for the C. elegans R07E5.16 U6 snRNA gene (Dickinson et al., 2013)
   2605..2680    +  misc_RNA       gRNA scaffold: guide RNA scaffold for the Streptococcus pyogenes CRISPR/Cas9 system
   2695..2761    +  CDS            lacZα (fragment): LacZα fragment of β-galactosidase; lacZ fragment
   2763..2782    -  misc_feature   MCS (fragment): pUC18/19 multiple cloning site
   2779..2936    +  CDS            lacZα (fragment): LacZα fragment of β-galactosidase; lacZ fragment
   2942..3041    -  misc_feature   bom (fragment): basis of mobility region from pBR322
   3143..3178    -  CDS            rop (fragment): Rop protein, which maintains plasmids at low copy number; rop
>Addgene plasmid #215682 | pMS160 | addgene full sequence | sequence record 426496 | Addgene NGS Result
CGCGGAACCCCTATTTGTTTATTTTTCTAAATACATTCAAATATGTATCCGCTCATGAGACAATAACCCT
GATAAATGCTTCAATAATATTGAAAAAGGAAGAGTATGAGTATTCAACATTTCCGTGTCGCCCTTATTCC
CTTTTTTGCGGCATTTTGCCTTCCTGTTTTTGCTCACCCAGAAACGCTGGTGAAAGTAAAAGATGCTGAA
GATCAGTTGGGTGCACGAGTGGGTTACATCGAACTGGATCTCAACAGCGGTAAGATCCTTGAGAGTTTTC
GCCCCGAAGAACGTTTTCCAATGATGAGCACTTTTAAAGTTCTGCTATGTGGCGCGGTATTATCCCGTAT
TGACGCCGGGCAAGAGCAACTCGGTCGCCGCATACACTATTCTCAGAATGACTTGGTTGAGTACTCACCA
GTCACAGAAAAGCATCTTACGGATGGCATGACAGTAAGAGAATTATGCAGTGCTGCCATAACCATGAGTG
ATAACACTGCGGCCAACTTACTTCTGACAACGATCGGAGGACCGAAGGAGCTAACCGCTTTTTTGCACAA
CATGGGGGATCATGTAACTCGCCTTGATCGTTGGGAACCGGAGCTGAATGAAGCCATACCAAACGACGAG
CGTGACACCACGATGCCTGTAGCAATGGCAACAACGTTGCGCAAACTATTAACTGGCGAACTACTTACTC
TAGCTTCCCGGCAACAATTAATAGACTGGATGGAGGCGGATAAAGTTGCAGGACCACTTCTGCGCTCGGC
CCTTCCGGCTGGCTGGTTTATTGCTGATAAATCTGGAGCCGGTGAGCGTGGGTCTCGCGGTATCATTGCA
GCACTGGGGCCAGATGGTAAGCCCTCCCGTATCGTAGTTATCTACACGACGGGGAGTCAGGCAACTATGG
ATGAACGAAATAGACAGATCGCTGAGATAGGTGCCTCACTGATTAAGCATTGGTAACTGTCAGACCAAGT
TTACTCATATATACTTTAGATTGATTTAAAACTTCATTTTTAATTTAAAAGGATCTAGGTGAAGATCCTT
TTTGATAATCTCATGACCAAAATCCCTTAACGTGAGTTTTCGTTCCACTGAGCGTCAGACCCCGTAGAAA
AGATCAAAGGATCTTCTTGAGATCCTTTTTTTCTGCGCGTAATCTGCTGCTTGCAAACAAAAAAACCACC
GCTACCAGCGGTGGTTTGTTTGCCGGATCAAGAGCTACCAACTCTTTTTCCGAAGGTAACTGGCTTCAGC
AGAGCGCAGATACCAAATACTGTTCTTCTAGTGTAGCCGTAGTTAGGCCACCACTTCAAGAACTCTGTAG
CACCGCCTACATACCTCGCTCTGCTAATCCTGTTACCAGTGGCTGCTGCCAGTGGCGATAAGTCGTGTCT
TACCGGGTTGGACTCAAGACGATAGTTACCGGATAAGGCGCAGCGGTCGGGCTGAACGGGGGGTTCGTGC
ACACAGCCCAGCTTGGAGCGAACGACCTACACCGAACTGAGATACCTACAGCGTGAGCTATGAGAAAGCG
CCACGCTTCCCGAAGGGAGAAAGGCGGACAGGTATCCGGTAAGCGGCAGGGTCGGAACAGGAGAGCGCAC
GAGGGAGCTTCCAGGGGGAAACGCCTGGTATCTTTATAGTCCTGTCGGGTTTCGCCACCTCTGACTTGAG
CGTCGATTTTTGTGATGCTCGTCAGGGGGGCGGAGCCTATGGAAAAACGCCAGCAACGCGGCCTTTTTAC
GGTTCCTGGCCTTTTGCTGGCCTTTTGCTCACATGTTCTTTCCTGCGTTATCCCCTGATTCTGTGGATAA
CCGTATTACCGCCTTTGAGTGAGCTGATACCGCTCGCCGCAGCCGAACGACCGAGCGCAGCGAGTCAGTG
AGCGAGGAAGCGGAAGAGCGCCCAATACGCAAACCGCCTCTCCCCGCGCGTTGGCCGATTCATTAATGCA
GCTGGCACGACAGGTTTCCCGACTGGAAAGCGGGCAGTGAGCGCAACGCAATTAATGTGAGTTAGCTCAC
TCATTAGGCACCCCAGGCTTTACACTTTATGCTTCCGGCTCGTATGTTGTGTGGAATTGTGAGCGGATAA
CAATTTCACACAGGAAACAGCTATGACCATGATTACGCCAAGCTTGCATGCCTGCAGGTCGACTCTAGAG
GATCCCATTATACATAGTTGATAATTCACTGGCCGTCGTTTTACAACGTCGTGACTGGGAAAACCAAAAA
AAACTAGCAATAAAGGAATAAAAAACTGTACACCTTAAAGGCGCACACTCTGTTTTGCAAATTTTATTTT
TAGTTGTGAATTTTCTGCTGAGACCTGAAAATAGCAACTTTAGTACTACTATAATTTGTCAACCTTTTCA
AAAAAAGCATGCAATTTTTGAGAAACTCTTATAAAAGCTATTATTAAAAAAACACCTTTTTTCCAAAATT
ATTCCACAAAAAATATGTTATGAAATGCCTACACCCTCTCACACACACTCTTTATACTACTCTGTCAAAC
TCACGAGATGTCTGCCGCCTCTTGTGTTGCCCCTATATAAACACCTCCTATTGCGAGATGTCTTGTTTGA
GTAGAGCACTCAGGGTTTTAGAGCTAGAAATAGCAAGTTAAAATAAGGCTAGTCCGTTATCAACTTGAAA
AAGTGGCACCGAGTCGGTGCTTTTTGTGAAATTTCTGGCGTAATAGCGAAGAGGCCCGCACCGATCGCCC
TTCCCAACAGTTGCGCAGCCTGAATGGCGAATCGGGTACCGAGCTCGAATTCACTGGCCGTCGTTTTACA
ACGTCGTGACTGGGAAAACCCTGGCGTTACCCAACTTAATCGCCTTGCAGCACATCCCCCTTTCGCCAGC
TGGCGTAATAGCGAAGAGGCCCGCACCGATCGCCCTTCCCAACAGTTGCGCAGCCTGAATGGCGAATGGC
GCCTGATGCGGTATTTTCTCCTTACGCATCTGTGCGGTATTTCACACCGCATATGGTGCACTCTCAGTAC
AATCTGCTCTGATGCCGCATAGTTAAGCCAGCCCCGACACCCGCCAACACCCGCTGACGCGCCCTGACGG
GCTTGTCTGCTCCCGGCATCCGCTTACAGACAAGCTGTGACCGTCTCCGGGAGCTGCATGTGTCAGAGGT
TTTCACCGTCATCACCGAAACGCGCGAGACGAAAGGGCCTCGTGATACGCCTATTTTTATAGGTTAATGT
CATGATAATAATGGTTTCTTAGACGTCAGGTGGCACTTTTCGGGGAAATGTG
